>Addgene plasmid #101226 | pHR-HNRNPA1C-mCh-Cry2WT | addgene full sequence | sequence record 202174 | Addgene NGS Result
CGGATCTCGACGGTATCGCCAAATGGCAGTATTCATCCACAATTTTAAAAGAAAAGGGGGGATTGGGGGG
TACAGTGCAGGGGAAAGAATAGTAGACATAATAGCAACAGACATACAAACTAAAGAATTACAAAAACAAA
TTACAAAAATTCAAAATTTTCGGGTTTATTACAGGGACAGCAGAGATCCAGTTTGGATCGATAAGCTTGA
TATCGAATTCCTGCAGCCCCGATAAAATAAAAGATTTTATTTAGTCTCCAGAAAAAGGGGGGAATGAAAG
ACCCCACCTGTAGGTTTGGCAAGCTAGCTGCAGTAACGCCATTTTGCAAGGCATGGAAAAATACCAAACC
AAGAATAGAGAAGTTCAGATCAAGGGCGGGTACATGAAAATAGCTAACGTTGGGCCAAACAGGATATCTG
CGGTGAGCAGTTTCGGCCCCGGCCCGGGGCCAAGAACAGATGGTCACCGCAGTTTCGGCCCCGGCCCGAG
GCCAAGAACAGATGGTCCCCAGATATGGCCCAACCCTCAGCAGTTTCTTAAGACCCATCAGATGTTTCCA
GGCTCCCCCAAGGACCTGAAATGACCCTGCGCCTTATTTGAATTAACCAATCAGCCTGCTTCTCGCTTCT
GTTCGCGCGCTTCTGCTTCCCGAGCTCTATAAAAGAGCTCACAACCCCTCACTCGGCGCGCCAGTCCTCC
GACAGACTGAGTCGCCCGGGGGGGATCTGGAGCTCTCGAGAATTCTCACGCGTCAAGTGGAGCAAGGCAG
GTGGACAGTGGATCCGGAGCTACCATGGCTAGTGCTTCATCCAGCCAAAGAGGTCGAAGTGGTTCTGGAA
ACTTTGGTGGTGGTCGTGGAGGTGGTTTCGGTGGGAATGACAACTTCGGTCGTGGAGGAAACTTCAGTGG
TCGTGGTGGCTTTGGTGGCAGCCGTGGTGGTGGTGGATATGGTGGCAGTGGGGATGGCTATAATGGATTT
GGTAATGATGGAAGCAATTTTGGAGGTGGTGGAAGCTACAATGATTTTGGGAATTACAACAATCAGTCTT
CAAATTTTGGACCCATGAAGGGAGGAAATTTTGGAGGCAGAAGCTCTGGCCCCTATGGCGGTGGAGGCCA
ATACTTTGCAAAACCACGAAACCAAGGTGGCTATGGCGGTTCCAGCAGCAGCAGTAGCTATGGCAGTGGC
AGAAGATTTGGTGGAGGAATGGTGTCTAAAGGCGAGGAGGATAACATGGCTATAATCAAGGAATTTATGA
GGTTCAAGGTGCATATGGAGGGATCTGTGAACGGTCACGAGTTCGAAATCGAGGGCGAAGGCGAGGGGCG
ACCCTATGAAGGGACACAGACGGCCAAACTGAAGGTGACCAAGGGTGGCCCCCTGCCTTTCGCCTGGGAC
ATCCTGTCACCCCAGTTTATGTACGGCTCTAAGGCTTACGTTAAGCACCCTGCCGATATTCCGGACTACT
TGAAACTGAGCTTCCCTGAAGGGTTCAAGTGGGAACGGGTAATGAATTTTGAGGATGGCGGTGTAGTCAC
AGTTACCCAGGACAGCTCTCTTCAGGACGGAGAATTTATCTATAAGGTTAAACTTCGGGGCACTAACTTC
CCATCAGACGGCCCCGTGATGCAGAAGAAAACTATGGGCTGGGAAGCCAGCTCAGAACGCATGTATCCCG
AGGACGGAGCACTGAAGGGAGAAATCAAGCAGCGACTCAAGCTGAAGGATGGGGGACATTATGATGCTGA
GGTCAAAACCACCTATAAGGCCAAGAAACCCGTTCAGCTTCCTGGGGCATACAACGTGAATATCAAACTG
GATATTACATCCCATAACGAAGACTATACCATCGTGGAACAGTACGAGCGGGCCGAGGGCAGACATAGCA
CAGGGGGCATGGATGAATTGTACAAGGCGGCCACGCGTATGAAGATGGACAAAAAGACTATAGTTTGGTT
TAGAAGAGACCTAAGGATTGAGGATAATCCTGCATTAGCAGCAGCTGCTCACGAAGGATCTGTTTTTCCT
GTCTTCATTTGGTGTCCTGAAGAAGAAGGACAGTTTTATCCTGGAAGAGCTTCAAGATGGTGGATGAAAC
AATCACTTGCTCACTTATCTCAATCCTTGAAGGCTCTTGGATCTGACCTCACTTTAATCAAAACCCACAA
CACGATTTCAGCGATCTTGGATTGTATCCGCGTTACCGGTGCTACAAAAGTCGTCTTTAACCACCTCTAT
GATCCTGTTTCGTTAGTTCGGGACCATACCGTAAAGGAGAAGCTGGTGGAACGTGGGATCTCTGTGCAAA
GCTACAATGGAGATCTATTGTATGAACCGTGGGAGATATACTGCGAAAAGGGCAAACCTTTTACGAGTTT
CAATTCTTACTGGAAGAAATGCTTAGATATGTCGATTGAATCCGTTATGCTTCCTCCTCCTTGGCGGTTG
ATGCCAATAACTGCAGCGGCTGAAGCGATTTGGGCGTGTTCGATTGAAGAACTAGGGCTGGAGAATGAGG
CCGAGAAACCGAGCAATGCGTTGTTAACTAGAGCTTGGTCTCCAGGATGGAGCAATGCTGATAAGTTACT
AAATGAGTTCATCGAGAAGCAGTTGATAGATTATGCAAAGAACAGCAAGAAAGTTGTTGGGAATTCTACT
TCACTACTTTCTCCGTATCTCCATTTCGGGGAAATAAGCGTCAGACACGTTTTCCAGTGTGCCCGGATGA
AACAAATTATATGGGCAAGAGATAAGAACAGTGAAGGAGAAGAAAGTGCAGATCTTTTTCTTAGGGGAAT
CGGTTTAAGAGAGTATTCTCGGTATATATGTTTCAACTTCCCGTTTACTCACGAGCAATCGTTGTTGAGT
CATCTTCGGTTTTTCCCTTGGGATGCTGATGTTGATAAGTTCAAGGCCTGGAGACAAGGCAGGACCGGTT
ATCCGTTGGTGGATGCCGGAATGAGAGAGCTTTGGGCTACCGGATGGATGCATAACAGAATAAGAGTGAT
TGTTTCAAGCTTTGCTGTGAAGTTTCTTCTCCTTCCATGGAAATGGGGAATGAAGTATTTCTGGGATACA
CTTTTGGATGCTGATTTGGAATGTGACATCCTTGGCTGGCAGTATATCTCTGGGAGTATCCCCGATGGCC
ACGAGCTTGATCGCTTGGACAATCCCGCGTTACAAGGCGCCAAATATGACCCAGAAGGTGAGTACATAAG
GCAATGGCTTCCCGAGCTTGCGAGATTGCCAACTGAATGGATCCATCATCCATGGGACGCTCCTTTAACC
GTACTCAAAGCTTCTGGTGTGGAACTCGGAACAAACTATGCGAAACCCATTGTAGACATCGACACAGCTC
GTGAGCTACTAGCTAAAGCTATTTCAAGAACCCGTGAAGCACAGATCATGATCGGAGCAGCAGCCCGGGA
TCCACCGGTCGCCACCGGTTCAGGGAGCGGATCCGGCTCAGGGAGTGCGGCCGCAACTCCCACCTGCAAC
ATGCGTGACTGACTGAGGCCGCGACTCTAGAGTCGACCTGCAGGCATGCAAGCTTGATATCAAGCTTATC
GATAATCAACCTCTGGATTACAAAATTTGTGAAAGATTGACTGGTATTCTTAACTATGTTGCTCCTTTTA
CGCTATGTGGATACGCTGCTTTAATGCCTTTGTATCATGCTATTGCTTCCCGTATGGCTTTCATTTTCTC
CTCCTTGTATAAATCCTGGTTGCTGTCTCTTTATGAGGAGTTGTGGCCCGTTGTCAGGCAACGTGGCGTG
GTGTGCACTGTGTTTGCTGACGCAACCCCCACTGGTTGGGGCATTGCCACCACCTGTCAGCTCCTTTCCG
GGACTTTCGCTTTCCCCCTCCCTATTGCCACGGCGGAACTCATCGCCGCCTGCCTTGCCCGCTGCTGGAC
AGGGGCTCGGCTGTTGGGCACTGACAATTCCGTGGTGTTGTCGGGGAAATCATCGTCCTTTCCTTGGCTG
CTCGCCTGTGTTGCCACCTGGATTCTGCGCGGGACGTCCTTCTGCTACGTCCCTTCGGCCCTCAATCCAG
CGGACCTTCCTTCCCGCGGCCTGCTGCCGGCTCTGCGGCCTCTTCCGCGTCTTCGCCTTCGCCCTCAGAC
GAGTCGGATCTCCCTTTGGGCCGCCTCCCCGCATCGATACCGTCGACCTCGAGGGAATTAATTCGAGCTC
GGTACCTTTAAGACCAATGACTTACAAGGCAGCTGTAGATCTTAGCCACTTTTTAAAAGAAAAGGGGGGA
CTGGAAGGGCTAATTCACTCCCAACGAAGACAAGATCTGCTTTTTGCTTGTACTGGGTCTCTCTGGTTAG
ACCAGATCTGAGCCTGGGAGCTCTCTGGCTAACTAGGGAACCCACTGCTTAAGCCTCAATAAAGCTTGCC
TTGAGTGCTTCAAGTAGTGTGTGCCCGTCTGTTGTGTGACTCTGGTAACTAGAGATCCCTCAGACCCTTT
TAGTCAGTGTGGAAAATCTCTAGCAGCATCTAGAATTAATTCCGTGTATTCTATAGTGTCACCTAAATCG
TATGTGTATGATACATAAGGTTATGTATTAATTGTAGCCGCGTTCTAACGACAATATGTACAAGCCTAAT
TGTGTAGCATCTGGCTTACTGAAGCAGACCCTATCATCTCTCTCGTAAACTGCCGTCAGAGTCGGTTTGG
TTGGACGAACCTTCTGAGTTTCTGGTAACGCCGTCCCGCACCCGGAAATGGTCAGCGAACCAATCAGCAG
GGTCATCGCTAGCCAGATCCTCTACGCCGGACGCATCGTGGCCGGCATCACCGGCGCCACAGGTGCGGTT
GCTGGCGCCTATATCGCCGACATCACCGATGGGGAAGATCGGGCTCGCCACTTCGGGCTCATGAGCGCTT
GTTTCGGCGTGGGTATGGTGGCAGGCCCCGTGGCCGGGGGACTGTTGGGCGCCATCTCCTTGCATGCACC
ATTCCTTGCGGCGGCGGTGCTCAACGGCCTCAACCTACTACTGGGCTGCTTCCTAATGCAGGAGTCGCAT
AAGGGAGAGCGTCGAATGGTGCACTCTCAGTACAATCTGCTCTGATGCCGCATAGTTAAGCCAGCCCCGA
CACCCGCCAACACCCGCTGACGCGCCCTGACGGGCTTGTCTGCTCCCGGCATCCGCTTACAGACAAGCTG
TGACCGTCTCCGGGAGCTGCATGTGTCAGAGGTTTTCACCGTCATCACCGAAACGCGCGAGACGAAAGGG
CCTCGTGATACGCCTATTTTTATAGGTTAATGTCATGATAATAATGGTTTCTTAGACGTCAGGTGGCACT
TTTCGGGGAAATGTGCGCGGAACCCCTATTTGTTTATTTTTCTAAATACATTCAAATATGTATCCGCTCA
TGAGACAATAACCCTGATAAATGCTTCAATAATATTGAAAAAGGAAGAGTATGAGTATTCAACATTTCCG
TGTCGCCCTTATTCCCTTTTTTGCGGCATTTTGCCTTCCTGTTTTTGCTCACCCAGAAACGCTGGTGAAA
GTAAAAGATGCTGAAGATCAGTTGGGTGCACGAGTGGGTTACATCGAACTGGATCTCAACAGCGGTAAGA
TCCTTGAGAGTTTTCGCCCCGAAGAACGTTTTCCAATGATGAGCACTTTTAAAGTTCTGCTATGTGGCGC
GGTATTATCCCGTATTGACGCCGGGCAAGAGCAACTCGGTCGCCGCATACACTATTCTCAGAATGACTTG
GTTGAGTACTCACCAGTCACAGAAAAGCATCTTACGGATGGCATGACAGTAAGAGAATTATGCAGTGCTG
CCATAACCATGAGTGATAACACTGCGGCCAACTTACTTCTGACAACGATCGGAGGACCGAAGGAGCTAAC
CGCTTTTTTGCACAACATGGGGGATCATGTAACTCGCCTTGATCGTTGGGAACCGGAGCTGAATGAAGCC
ATACCAAACGACGAGCGTGACACCACGATGCCTGTAGCAATGGCAACAACGTTGCGCAAACTATTAACTG
GCGAACTACTTACTCTAGCTTCCCGGCAACAATTAATAGACTGGATGGAGGCGGATAAAGTTGCAGGACC
ACTTCTGCGCTCGGCCCTTCCGGCTGGCTGGTTTATTGCTGATAAATCTGGAGCCGGTGAGCGTGGGTCT
CGCGGTATCATTGCAGCACTGGGGCCAGATGGTAAGCCCTCCCGTATCGTAGTTATCTACACGACGGGGA
GTCAGGCAACTATGGATGAACGAAATAGACAGATCGCTGAGATAGGTGCCTCACTGATTAAGCATTGGTA
ACTGTCAGACCAAGTTTACTCATATATACTTTAGATTGATTTAAAACTTCATTTTTAATTTAAAAGGATC
TAGGTGAAGATCCTTTTTGATAATCTCATGACCAAAATCCCTTAACGTGAGTTTTCGTTCCACTGAGCGT
CAGACCCCGTAGAAAAGATCAAAGGATCTTCTTGAGATCCTTTTTTTCTGCGCGTAATCTGCTGCTTGCA
AACAAAAAAACCACCGCTACCAGCGGTGGTTTGTTTGCCGGATCAAGAGCTACCAACTCTTTTTCCGAAG
GTAACTGGCTTCAGCAGAGCGCAGATACCAAATACTGTTCTTCTAGTGTAGCCGTAGTTAGGCCACCACT
TCAAGAACTCTGTAGCACCGCCTACATACCTCGCTCTGCTAATCCTGTTACCAGTGGCTGCTGCCAGTGG
CGATAAGTCGTGTCTTACCGGGTTGGACTCAAGACGATAGTTACCGGATAAGGCGCAGCGGTCGGGCTGA
ACGGGGGGTTCGTGCACACAGCCCAGCTTGGAGCGAACGACCTACACCGAACTGAGATACCTACAGCGTG
AGCTATGAGAAAGCGCCACGCTTCCCGAAGGGAGAAAGGCGGACAGGTATCCGGTAAGCGGCAGGGTCGG
AACAGGAGAGCGCACGAGGGAGCTTCCAGGGGGAAACGCCTGGTATCTTTATAGTCCTGTCGGGTTTCGC
CACCTCTGACTTGAGCGTCGATTTTTGTGATGCTCGTCAGGGGGGCGGAGCCTATGGAAAAACGCCAGCA
ACGCGGCCTTTTTACGGTTCCTGGCCTTTTGCTGGCCTTTTGCTCACATGTTCTTTCCTGCGTTATCCCC
TGATTCTGTGGATAACCGTATTACCGCCTTTGAGTGAGCTGATACCGCTCGCCGCAGCCGAACGACCGAG
CGCAGCGAGTCAGTGAGCGAGGAAGCGGAAGAGCGCCCAATACGCAAACCGCCTCTCCCCGCGCGTTGGC
CGATTCATTAATGCAGCTGTGGAATGTGTGTCAGTTAGGGTGTGGAAAGTCCCCAGGCTCCCCAGCAGGC
AGAAGTATGCAAAGCATGCATCTCAATTAGTCAGCAACCAGGTGTGGAAAGTCCCCAGGCTCCCCAGCAG
GCAGAAGTATGCAAAGCATGCATCTCAATTAGTCAGCAACCATAGTCCCGCCCCTAACTCCGCCCATCCC
GCCCCTAACTCCGCCCAGTTCCGCCCATTCTCCGCCCCATGGCTGACTAATTTTTTTTATTTATGCAGAG
GCCGAGGCCGCCTCGGCCTCTGAGCTATTCCAGAAGTAGTGAGGAGGCTTTTTTGGAGGCCTAGGCTTTT
GCAAAAAGCTTGGACACAAGACAGGCTTGCGAGATATGTTTGAGAATACCACTTTATCCCGCGTCAGGGA
GAGGCAGTGCGTAAAAAGACGCGGACTCATGTGAAATACTGGTTTTTAGTGCGCCAGATCTCTATAATCT
CGCGCAACCTATTTTCCCCTCGAACACTTTTTAAGCCGTAGATAAACAGGCTGGGACACTTCACATGAGC
GAAAAATACATCGTCACCTGGGACATGTTGCAGATCCATGCACGTAAACTCGCAAGCCGACTGATGCCTT
CTGAACAATGGAAAGGCATTATTGCCGTAAGCCGTGGCGGTCTGTACCGGGTGCGTTACTGGCGCGTGAA
CTGGGTATTCGTCATGTCGATACCGTTTGTATTTCCAGCTACGATCACGACAACCAGCGCGAGCTTAAAG
TGCTGAAACGCGCAGAAGGCGATGGCGAAGGCTTCATCGTTATTGATGACCTGGTGGATACCGGTGGTAC
TGCGGTTGCGATTCGTGAAATGTATCCAAAAGCGCACTTTGTCACCATCTTCGCAAAACCGGCTGGTCGT
CCGCTGGTTGATGACTATGTTGTTGATATCCCGCAAGATACCTGGATTGAACAGCCGTGGGATATGGGCG
TCGTATTCGTCCCGCCAATCTCCGGTCGCTAATCTTTTCAACGCCTGGCACTGCCGGGCGTTGTTCTTTT
TAACTTCAGGCGGGTTACAATAGTTTCCAGTAAGTATTCTGGAGGCTGCATCCATGACACAGGCAAACCT
GAGCGAAACCCTGTTCAAACCCCGCTTTAAACATCCTGAAACCTCGACGCTAGTCCGCCGCTTTAATCAC
GGCGCACAACCGCCTGTGCAGTCGGCCCTTGATGGTAAAACCATCCCTCACTGGTATCGCATGATTAACC
GTCTGATGTGGATCTGGCGCGGCATTGACCCACGCGAAATCCTCGACGTCCAGGCACGTATTGTGATGAG
CGATGCCGAACGTACCGACGATGATTTATACGATACGGTGATTGGCTACCGTGGCGGCAACTGGATTTAT
GAGTGGGCCCCGGATCTTTGTGAAGGAACCTTACTTCTGTGGTGTGACATAATTGGACAAACTACCTACA
GAGATTTAAAGCTCTAAGGTAAATATAAAATTTTTAAGTGTATAATGTGTTAAACTACTGATTCTAATTG
TTTGTGTATTTTAGATTCCAACCTATGGAACTGATGAATGGGAGCAGTGGTGGAATGCCTTTAATGAGGA
AAACCTGTTTTGCTCAGAAGAAATGCCATCTAGTGATGATGAGGCTACTGCTGACTCTCAACATTCTACT
CCTCCAAAAAAGAAGAGAAAGGTAGAAGACCCCAAGGACTTTCCTTCAGAATTGCTAAGTTTTTTGAGTC
ATGCTGTGTTTAGTAATAGAACTCTTGCTTGCTTTGCTATTTACACCACAAAGGAAAAAGCTGCACTGCT
ATACAAGAAAATTATGGAAAAATATTCTGTAACCTTTATAAGTAGGCATAACAGTTATAATCATAACATA
CTGTTTTTTCTTACTCCACACAGGCATAGAGTGTCTGCTATTAATAACTATGCTCAAAAATTGTGTACCT
TTAGCTTTTTAATTTGTAAAGGGGTTAATAAGGAATATTTGATGTATAGTGCCTTGACTAGAGATCATAA
TCAGCCATACCACATTTGTAGAGGTTTTACTTGCTTTAAAAAACCTCCCACACCTCCCCCTGAACCTGAA
ACATAAAATGAATGCAATTGTTGTTGTTAACTTGTTTATTGCAGCTTATAATGGTTACAAATAAAGCAAT
AGCATCACAAATTTCACAAATAAAGCATTTTTTTCACTGCATTCTAGTTGTGGTTTGTCCAAACTCATCA
ATGTATCTTATCATGTCTGGATCAACTGGATAACTCAAGCTAACCAAAATCATCCCAAACTTCCCACCCC
ATACCCTATTACCACTGCCAATTACCTGTGGTTTCATTTACTCTAAACCTGTGATTCCTCTGAATTATTT
TCATTTTAAAGAAATTGTATTTGTTAAATATGTACTACAAACTTAGTAGTTGGAAGGGCTAATTCACTCC
CAAAGAAGACAAGATATCCTTGATCTGTGGATCTACCACACACAAGGCTACTTCCCTGATTAGCAGAACT
ACACACCAGGGCCAGGGGTCAGATATCCACTGACCTTTGGATGGTGCTACAAGCTAGTACCAGTTGAGCC
AGATAAGGTAGAAGAGGCCAATAAAGGAGAGAACACCAGCTTGTTACACCCTGTGAGCCTGCATGGGATG
GATGACCCGGAGAGAGAAGTGTTAGAGTGGAGGTTTGACAGCCGCCTAGCATTTCATCACGTGGCCCGAG
AGCTGCATCCGGAGTACTTCAAGAACTGCTGATATCGAGCTTGCTACAAGGGACTTTCCGCTGGGGACTT
TCCAGGGAGGCGTGGCCTGGGCGGGACTGGGGAGTGGCGAGCCCTCAGATCCTGCATATAAGCAGCTGCT
TTTTGCCTGTACTGGGTCTCTCTGGTTAGACCAGATCTGAGCCTGGGAGCTCTCTGGCTAACTAGGGAAC
CCACTGCTTAAGCCTCAATAAAGCTTGCCTTGAGTGCTTCAAGTAGTGTGTGCCCGTCTGTTGTGTGACT
CTGGTAACTAGAGATCCCTCAGACCCTTTTAGTCAGTGTGGAAAATCTCTAGCAGTGGCGCCCGAACAGG
GACTTGAAAGCGAAAGGGAAACCAGAGGAGCTCTCTCGACGCAGGACTCGGCTTGCTGAAGCGCGCACGG
CAAGAGGCGAGGGGCGGCGACTGGTGAGTACGCCAAAAATTTTGACTAGCGGAGGCTAGAAGGAGAGAGA
TGGGTGCGAGAGCGTCAGTATTAAGCGGGGGAGAATTAGATCGCGATGGGAAAAAATTCGGTTAAGGCCA
GGGGGAAAGAAAAAATATAAATTAAAACATATAGTATGGGCAAGCAGGGAGCTAGAACGATTCGCAGTTA
ATCCTGGCCTGTTAGAAACATCAGAAGGCTGTAGACAAATACTGGGACAGCTACAACCATCCCTTCAGAC
AGGATCAGAAGAACTTAGATCATTATATAATACAGTAGCAACCCTCTATTGTGTGCATCAAAGGATAGAG
ATAAAAGACACCAAGGAAGCTTTAGACAAGATAGAGGAAGAGCAAAACAAAAGTAAGACCACCGCACAGC
AAGCGGCCGGCCGCTGATCTTCAGACCTGGAGGAGGAGATATGAGGGACAATTGGAGAAGTGAATTATAT
AAATATAAAGTAGTAAAAATTGAACCATTAGGAGTAGCACCCACCAAGGCAAAGAGAAGAGTGGTGCAGA
GAGAAAAAAGAGCAGTGGGAATAGGAGCTTTGTTCCTTGGGTTCTTGGGAGCAGCAGGAAGCACTATGGG
CGCAGCGTCAATGACGCTGACGGTACAGGCCAGACAATTATTGTCTGGTATAGTGCAGCAGCAGAACAAT
TTGCTGAGGGCTATTGAGGCGCAACAGCATCTGTTGCAACTCACAGTCTGGGGCATCAAGCAGCTCCAGG
CAAGAATCCTGGCTGTGGAAAGATACCTAAAGGATCAACAGCTCCTGGGGATTTGGGGTTGCTCTGGAAA
ACTCATTTGCACCACTGCTGTGCCTTGGAATGCTAGTTGGAGTAATAAATCTCTGGAACAGATTTGGAAT
CACACGACCTGGATGGAGTGGGACAGAGAAATTAACAATTACACAAGCTTAATACACTCCTTAATTGAAG
AATCGCAAAACCAGCAAGAAAAGAATGAACAAGAATTATTGGAATTAGATAAATGGGCAAGTTTGTGGAA
TTGGTTTAACATAACAAATTGGCTGTGGTATATAAAATTATTCATAATGATAGTAGGAGGCTTGGTAGGT
TTAAGAATAGTTTTTGCTGTACTTTCTATAGTGAATAGAGTTAGGCAGGGATATTCACCATTATCGTTTC
AGACCCACCTCCCAACCCCGAGGGGACCCGACAGGCCCGAAGGAATAGAAGAAGAAGGTGGAGAGAGAGA
CAGAGACAGATCCATTCGATTAGTGAA
Features (pLannotate 1.2.2; 35 found; start..end, strand, type, name):
     43..160     +  misc_feature   cPPT/CTS: central polypurine tract and central termination sequence of HIV-1
    197..229     -  misc_feature   MCS (fragment): pBluescript multiple cloning site
    313..720     +  promoter       SFFV promoter: spleen focus-forming virus long terminal repeat (LTR) promoter
    783..1199    +  CDS            HNRNPA1 (fragment): ROA1_BOVIN - Also known as HNRPA1. Experimental evidence at protein level: Swiss-Prot protein existence level 1. Involved in the packaging of pre-mRNA into hnRNP particles, transport of poly(A) mRNA from the nucleus to the cytoplasm and may modulate splice site selection. May bind to specific miRNA hairpins. Binds to the IRES and thereby inhibits the translation of the apoptosis protease activating factor APAF1. From Bos taurus (Bovine).
   1209..1916    +  CDS            mCherry: mCherry is a basic (constitutively fluorescent) red fluorescent protein published in 2004, derived from Discosoma sp.. It is reported to be a very rapidly-maturing monomer with low acid sensitivity.
   1929..3422    +  CDS            CRY2PHR: N-terminal photolyase homology region of Arabidopsis thaliana cryptochrome 2 binds to CIB1 upon exposure to blue light (Kennedy et al., 2010)
   3525..3555    +  misc_feature   MCS (fragment): pUC18/19 multiple cloning site
   3556..3574    +  misc_feature   MCS (fragment): pBluescript multiple cloning site
   3574..4162    +  misc_feature   WPRE: woodchuck hepatitis virus posttranscriptional regulatory element
   4163..4185    +  misc_feature   MCS (fragment): pBluescript multiple cloning site
   4202..4270    +  CDS            nef (fragment): NEF_HV1Z2 - Experimental evidence at protein level: Swiss-Prot protein existence level 1. Extracellular Nef protein targets CD4(+) T-lymphocytes for apoptosis by interacting with CXCR4 surface receptors. From Human immunodeficiency virus type 1 group M subtype D (isolate Z2/CDC-Z34) (HIV-1).
   4272..4505    +  LTR            3' LTR (ΔU3): self-inactivating 3' long terminal repeat (LTR) from HIV-1
   4530..4548    -  promoter       SP6 promoter: promoter for bacteriophage SP6 RNA polymerase
   4776..5055    +  CDS            TcR (fragment): tetracycline efflux protein; tet; confers resistance to tetracycline
   5056..5104    -  misc_feature   bom (fragment): basis of mobility region from pBR322
   5206..5241    -  CDS            rop (fragment): Rop protein, which maintains plasmids at low copy number; rop
   5336..5440    +  promoter       AmpR promoter: bla
   5441..6301    +  CDS            AmpR: β-lactamase; bla; confers resistance to ampicillin, carbenicillin, and related antibiotics
   6472..7060    +  rep_origin     ori: high-copy-number ColE1/pMB1/pBR322/pUC origin of replication
   7243..7299    +  CDS            lacI (fragment): lac repressor; lacI; The lac repressor binds to the lac operator to inhibit transcription in E. coli. This inhibition can be relieved by adding lactose or isopropyl-β-D-thiogalactopyranoside (IPTG).
   7306..7635    +  promoter       SV40 promoter: SV40 enhancer and early promoter
   7835..7954    +  CDS            gpt (fragment): XGPT_ECOLI - Also known as gpp, gxu. Experimental evidence at protein level: Swiss-Prot protein existence level 1. Purine salvage pathway enzyme that catalyzes the transfer of the ribosyl-5-phosphate group from 5-phospho-alpha-D-ribose 1- diphosphate (PRPP) to the N9 position of the 6-oxopurines guanine and xanthine to form the corresponding ribonucleotides GMP (guanosine 5'- monophosphate) and XMP (xanthosine 5'-monophosphate), with the release of PPi. To a lesser extent, also acts on hypoxanthine (PubMed:9100006, PubMed:3886014). Does not ribophosphorylate adenine (PubMed:3886014). From Esch
   7954..8289    +  CDS            gpt (fragment): XGPT_ECOLI - Also known as gpp, gxu. Experimental evidence at protein level: Swiss-Prot protein existence level 1. Purine salvage pathway enzyme that catalyzes the transfer of the ribosyl-5-phosphate group from 5-phospho-alpha-D-ribose 1- diphosphate (PRPP) to the N9 position of the 6-oxopurines guanine and xanthine to form the corresponding ribonucleotides GMP (guanosine 5'- monophosphate) and XMP (xanthosine 5'-monophosphate), with the release of PPi. To a lesser extent, also acts on hypoxanthine (PubMed:9100006, PubMed:3886014). Does not ribophosphorylate adenine (PubMed:3886014). From Esch
   8384..8689    +  CDS            frsA (fragment): FRSA_ECOLI - Also known as yafA. Experimental evidence at protein level: Swiss-Prot protein existence level 1. Catalyzes the hydrolysis of esters (PubMed:15808744). Displays esterase activity toward pNP-butyrate (PubMed:15808744). May stimulate mixed-acid fermentation by acting as a fermentation/respiration switch that down-regulates respiration and up- regulates fermentation rates (PubMed:15169777). From Escherichia coli (strain K12).
   8693..8767    +  CDS            small t antigen (fragment): SV40 (simian virus 40) small t antigen
   8769..8834    +  intron         small t intron: SV40 (simian virus 40) small t antigen intron
   8964..8984    +  CDS            SV40 NLS: nuclear localization signal of SV40 (simian virus 40) large T antigen
   9303..9386    +  CDS            large T antigen (fragment): large T antigen from SV40 (simian virus 40)
   9409..9543    +  polyA_signal   SV40 poly(A) signal: SV40 polyadenylation signal
   9710..10039   +  CDS            nef (fragment): NEF_HV1BR - Experimental evidence at protein level: Swiss-Prot protein existence level 1. Extracellular Nef protein targets CD4(+) T-lymphocytes for apoptosis by interacting with CXCR4 surface receptors (PubMed:14990729). From Human immunodeficiency virus type 1 group M subtype B (isolate BRU/LAI) (HIV-1).
  10087..10344   +  LTR            5' LTR (truncated): truncated 5' long terminal repeat (LTR) from HIV-1
  10391..10516   +  misc_feature   HIV-1 Ψ: packaging signal of human immunodeficiency virus type 1
  10500..10838   +  CDS            HIV-1 gag (fragment): gag protein from human immunodeficiency virus 1; gag
  11013..11246   +  misc_feature   RRE: The Rev response element (RRE) of HIV-1 allows for Rev-dependent mRNA export from the nucleus to the cytoplasm.
  11623..6       +  CDS            Rev (fragment) (across the origin): human immunodeficiency virus 1 (HIV-1) Rev protein; rev; enhances nuclear export of unspliced and incompletely spliced viral mRNAs
