[The description below was written by a language model from this plasmid's Addgene catalogue record and pLannotate feature annotations shown in this document.]
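Description:
pHR-HNRNPA1C-mCh-Cry2WT is an HIV-1-derived lentiviral transfer plasmid of about 11.7 kb on the pHR backbone, built for expression of a light-responsive fusion protein in mammalian cells. It is propagated in E. coli through a ColE1/pUC-type origin with ampicillin selection (AmpR). The viral portion carries a truncated 5' LTR, the Ψ packaging signal with a short gag fragment, the Rev response element, the cPPT/CTS, and a self-inactivating ΔU3 3' LTR. The RNA between the LTRs can therefore be packaged when helper functions are supplied in trans, and it integrates as a provirus lacking LTR promoter activity. Outside the LTRs, the backbone retains an SV40 promoter followed by E. coli gpt fragments and SV40 small t intron and poly(A) sequences, along with partial remnants of pBR322 elements. These appear to be legacy backbone sequences rather than part of the payload.

The payload is a single open reading frame driven by the internal SFFV promoter and followed by a WPRE, which enhances transcript stability and expression. It encodes residues 186–320 of human hnRNPA1, the C-terminal region of the protein, fused to mCherry and then to the photolyase homology region of Arabidopsis cryptochrome 2. The automated annotation matches the hnRNPA1 segment to the bovine orthologue, but the record gives the source as human. The depositor notes that this "Cry2WT" carries 29 extra residues beyond the C-terminus of Cry2PHR. The associated study describes light-activated "optoDroplets", in which blue-light-induced Cry2 self-association is coupled to a fused protein region to trigger and control intracellular phase transitions. mCherry allows the resulting assemblies to be imaged in live cells.
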