Addgene plasmid #101226: pHR-HNRNPA1C-mCh-Cry2WT
Purpose: hnRNPA1(186-320) fused to mCh-Cry2WT
Depositing lab: Clifford Brangwynne. Depositing organization: Princeton University. Publication: Spatiotemporal Control of Intracellular Phase Transitions Using Light-Activated optoDroplets. Shin Y, Berry J, Pannucci N, Haataja MP, Toettcher JE, Brangwynne CP. Cell. 2017 Jan 12;168(1-2):159-171.e14. doi: 10.1016/j.cell.2016.11.054. Epub 2016 Dec 29. PubMed 28041848.
Backbone
  Vector backbone: pHR
  Vector type: Mammalian Expression, Lentiviral
Growth in bacteria
  Bacterial resistance: Ampicillin, 100 μg/mL
  Growth temperature: 37°C
  Growth strain: NEB Stable
  Copy number: Unknown
Gene/Insert
  Gene/Insert name: hnRNPA1(186-320)
  Species: H. sapiens (human)
  Entrez Gene: HNRNPA1 (a.k.a. ALS19, ALS20, HNRPA1, HNRPA1L3, IBMPFD3, MPD3, UP 1, hnRNP A1, hnRNP-A1)
  Promoter: SFFV
  Cloning method: Unknown
  Sequencing primers: 5′ n/a
Terms and licenses: Academic/Nonprofit Terms; Industry Terms: Not Available to Industry
Depositor comments: Our Cry2WT contains an additional 29 amino acids at the C-terminus of Cry2PHR. These additional residues are also retained in other constructs we used in the associated study.
How to cite: pHR-HNRNPA1C-mCh-Cry2WT was a gift from Clifford Brangwynne (Addgene plasmid # 101226 ; http://n2t.net/addgene:101226 ; RRID:Addgene_101226)
